Addgene plasmid #61729: pCDNA3 NQO1-Flag
Purpose: Expresses human NQO1 Flag tagged at C-terminus
Depositing lab: Yosef Shaul. Depositing organization: Weizmann Institute of Science. Publication: E3 ligase STUB1/CHIP regulates NAD(P)H:quinone oxidoreductase 1 (NQO1) accumulation in aged brain, a process impaired in certain Alzheimer disease patients. Tsvetkov P, Adamovich Y, Elliott E, Shaul Y. J Biol Chem. 2011 Mar 18;286(11):8839-45. doi: 10.1074/jbc.M110.193276. Epub 2011 Jan 10. PubMed 21220432.
Backbone
  Vector backbone: pCDNA3
  Backbone size w/o insert (bp): 5400
  Total vector size (bp): 6225
  Vector type: Mammalian Expression
  Selectable markers: Neomycin (select with G418)
Growth in bacteria
  Bacterial resistance: Ampicillin, 100 μg/mL
  Growth temperature: 37°C
  Growth strain: DH5alpha
  Copy number: High Copy
Gene/Insert
  Gene/Insert name: NAD(P)H dehydrogenase, quinone 1 (NQO1)
  Species: H. sapiens (human)
  Insert size (bp): 825
  GenBank ID: NM_000903.2
  Entrez Gene: NQO1 (a.k.a. DHQU, DIA4, DTD, NMOR1, NMORI, QR1)
  Promoter: cmv
  Tag / fusion protein: Flag (C terminal on insert)
  Cloning method: Restriction Enzyme; 5′ cloning site Kpn I (not destroyed); 3′ cloning site BamHI-vector, BglII-insert (destroyed during cloning)
  Sequencing primers: 5′ T7
Terms and licenses: Academic/Nonprofit Terms; Industry Terms: Not Available to Industry
How to cite: pCDNA3 NQO1-Flag was a gift from Yosef Shaul (Addgene plasmid # 61729 ; http://n2t.net/addgene:61729 ; RRID:Addgene_61729)
