[The description below was written by a language model from this plasmid's Addgene catalogue record and pLannotate feature annotations shown in this document.]
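Description:
pCDNA3 NQO1-Flag is a mammalian expression plasmid built on the pCDNA3 backbone that drives expression of human NAD(P)H:quinone oxidoreductase 1 (NQO1) carrying a C-terminal FLAG epitope. In bacteria it is maintained as a high-copy plasmid through a ColE1/pUC-type origin and selected with ampicillin via the β-lactamase gene and its own promoter. An f1 origin is also present, along with remnants of lac regulatory sequence (lac promoter, operator, CAP site and a lacI fragment) that are backbone carry-over rather than functional parts of the payload. The catalogue lists a total size of 6,225 bp, while the assembled sequence record used for annotation is slightly longer at 6,295 nt.

The NQO1 open reading frame, about 825 bp, sits downstream of the human cytomegalovirus immediate-early enhancer and promoter and is followed almost directly by the FLAG coding sequence, then the bovine growth hormone polyadenylation signal. It was inserted by restriction cloning between a retained KpnI site and a BamHI/BglII junction that was destroyed on ligation. T7 and SP6 phage promoters flank the cloning region, and the T7 site serves for sequencing into the insert. A separate cassette places the neomycin phosphotransferase gene under the SV40 early promoter with an SV40 polyadenylation signal, allowing G418 selection of stably transfected cells. A short annotated HIV-1 LTR fragment and a ble fragment are small partial matches and are unlikely to be functional elements. The plasmid suits transient or stable overexpression of NQO1 with detection or immunoprecipitation through the FLAG tag. The associated publication concerns regulation of NQO1 accumulation by the E3 ligase STUB1/CHIP.
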