Features (pLannotate 1.2.2; 22 found; start..end, strand, type, name):
     36..80      -  misc_feature   bom (fragment): basis of mobility region from pBR322
    235..614     +  enhancer       CMV enhancer: human cytomegalovirus immediate early enhancer
    615..818     +  promoter       CMV promoter: human cytomegalovirus (CMV) immediate early promoter
    814..847     +  LTR            5' LTR (truncated) (fragment): truncated 5' long terminal repeat (LTR) from HIV-1
    863..881     +  promoter       T7 promoter: promoter for bacteriophage T7 RNA polymerase
    907..1728    +  CDS            NQO1 (sequence partly withheld): NQO1_HUMAN - Also known as DIA4, NMOR1. Experimental evidence at protein level: Swiss-Prot protein existence level 1. The enzyme apparently serves as a quinone reductase in connection with conjugation reactions of hydroquinons involved in detoxification pathways as well as in biosynthetic processes such as the vitamin K-dependent gamma-carboxylation of glutamate residues in prothrombin synthesis. From Homo sapiens (Human).
   1732..1752    +  CDS            FLAG (fragment): FLAG® epitope tag, followed by an enterokinase cleavage site
   1847..1865    -  promoter       SP6 promoter: promoter for bacteriophage SP6 RNA polymerase
   1891..2115    +  polyA_signal   bGH poly(A) signal: bovine growth hormone polyadenylation signal
   2119..2140    +  promoter       SV40 promoter (fragment): SV40 enhancer and early promoter
   2161..2589    +  rep_origin     f1 ori (sequence partly withheld): f1 bacteriophage origin of replication; arrow indicates direction of (+) strand synthesis
   2603..2933    +  promoter       SV40 promoter: SV40 enhancer and early promoter
   3000..3791    +  CDS            neo: KKA2_KLEPN - Also known as kan, nptII. Experimental evidence at protein level: Swiss-Prot protein existence level 1. Resistance to kanamycin, neomycin, paromomycin, ribostamycin, butirosin and gentamicin B. From Klebsiella pneumoniae.
   3815..3973    +  CDS            ble (fragment): BLE_KLEPN - Experimental evidence at protein level: Swiss-Prot protein existence level 1. Binding protein with a strong affinity to the bleomycin family of antibiotics. Binds to CL990; an antimitotic-antibiotic compound. From Klebsiella pneumoniae.
   3968..4089    +  polyA_signal   SV40 poly(A) signal: SV40 polyadenylation signal
   4162..4178    -  protein_bind   lac operator: The lac repressor binds to the lac operator to inhibit transcription in E. coli. This inhibition can be relieved by adding lactose or isopropyl-β-D-thiogalactopyranoside (IPTG). lac repressor encoded by lacI
   4186..4216    -  promoter       lac promoter: promoter for the E. coli lac operon
   4231..4252    -  protein_bind   CAP binding site: CAP binding activates transcription in the presence of cAMP. E. coli catabolite activator protein
   4265..4357    -  CDS            lacI (fragment): lac repressor; lacI; The lac repressor binds to the lac operator to inhibit transcription in E. coli. This inhibition can be relieved by adding lactose or isopropyl-β-D-thiogalactopyranoside (IPTG).
   4540..5128    -  rep_origin     ori: high-copy-number ColE1/pMB1/pBR322/pUC origin of replication
   5299..6159    -  CDS            AmpR: β-lactamase; bla; confers resistance to ampicillin, carbenicillin, and related antibiotics
   6160..6264    -  promoter       AmpR promoter: bla
>Addgene plasmid #61729 | pCDNA3 NQO1-Flag | addgene full sequence | sequence record 128286 | Addgene assembled sequence
GACGGATCGGGAGATCTCCCGATCCCCTATGGTCGACTCTCAGTACAATCTGCTCTGATGCCGCATAGTT
AAGCCAGTATCTGCTCCCTGCTTGTGTGTTGGAGGTCGCTGAGTAGTGCGCGAGCAAAATTTAAGCTACA
ACAAGGCAAGGCTTGACCGACAATTGCATGAAGAATCTGCTTAGGGTTAGGCGTTTTGCGCTGCTTCGCG
ATGTACGGGCCAGATATACGCGTTGACATTGATTATTGACTAGTTATTAATAGTAATCAATTACGGGGTC
ATTAGTTCATAGCCCATATATGGAGTTCCGCGTTACATAACTTACGGTAAATGGCCCGCCTGGCTGACCG
CCCAACGACCCCCGCCCATTGACGTCAATAATGACGTATGTTCCCATAGTAACGCCAATAGGGACTTTCC
ATTGACGTCAATGGGTGGACTATTTACGGTAAACTGCCCACTTGGCAGTACATCAAGTGTATCATATGCC
AAGTACGCCCCCTATTGACGTCAATGACGGTAAATGGCCCGCCTGGCATTATGCCCAGTACATGACCTTA
TGGGACTTTCCTACTTGGCAGTACATCTACGTATTAGTCATCGCTATTACCATGGTGATGCGGTTTTGGC
AGTACATCAATGGGCGTGGATAGCGGTTTGACTCACGGGGATTTCCAAGTCTCCACCCCATTGACGTCAA
TGGGAGTTTGTTTTGGCACCAAAATCAACGGGACTTTCCAAAATGTCGTAACAACTCCGCCCCATTGACG
CAAATGGGCGGTAGGCGTGTACGGTGGGAGGTCTATATAAGCAGAGCTCTCTGGCTAACTAGAGAACCCA
CTGCTTACTGGCTTATCGAAATTAATACGACTCACTATAGGGAGACCCAAGCTTGGTACCGCCACCATG
[810 nt withheld, positions 910-1719]
GCTAGAAAAGACTACAAGGACGACGATGACAAGTGAAGATCCACTAGTAACGGCCGCCAGTGTGCTGGAA
TTCTGCAGATATCCATCACACTGGCGGCCGCTCGAGCATGCATCTAGAGGGCCCTATTCTATAGTGTCAC
CTAAATGCTAGAGCTCGCTGATCAGCCTCGACTGTGCCTTCTAGTTGCCAGCCATCTGTTGTTTGCCCCT
CCCCCGTGCCTTCCTTGACCCTGGAAGGTGCCACTCCCACTGTCCTTTCCTAATAAAATGAGGAAATTGC
ATCGCATTGTCTGAGTAGGTGTCATTCTATTCTGGGGGGTGGGGTGGGGCAGGACAGCAAGGGGGAGGAT
TGGGAAGACAATAGCAGGCATGCTGGGGATGCGGTGGGCTCTATGGCTTCTGAGGCGGAAAGAACCAGCT
GGGGCTCTAGGGGGTATCCCC
[124 nt withheld, positions 2161-2284]
C
[32 nt withheld, positions 2286-2317]
CA
[57 nt withheld, positions 2320-2376]
A
[49 nt withheld, positions 2378-2426]
CCTTTGACGTTGGAGTCCACGTTCTTT
[37 nt withheld, positions 2454-2490]
ACCCTATCTCGGTCTATTCTTTTGATTTATAAGGGATTTTGGGGATTTCGGCCTATTGGTTAAAAAATGA
GCTGATTTAACAAAAATTTAACGCGAATTAATTCTGTGGAATGTGTGTCAGTTAGGGTGTGGAAAGTCCC
CAGGCTCCCCAGGCAGGCAGAAGTATGCAAAGCATGCATCTCAATTAGTCAGCAACCAGGTGTGGAAAGT
CCCCAGGCTCCCCAGCAGGCAGAAGTATGCAAAGCATGCATCTCAATTAGTCAGCAACCATAGTCCCGCC
CCTAACTCCGCCCATCCCGCCCCTAACTCCGCCCAGTTCCGCCCATTCTCCGCCCCATGGCTGACTAATT
TTTTTTATTTATGCAGAGGCCGAGGCCGCCTCTGCCTCTGAGCTATTCCAGAAGTAGTGAGGAGGCTTTT
TTGGAGGCCTAGGCTTTTGCAAAAAGCTCCCGGGAGCTTGTATATCCATTTTCGGATCTGATCAAGAGAC
AGGATGAGGATCGTTTCGCATGATTGAACAAGATGGATTGCACGCAGGTTCTCCGGCCGCTTGGGTGGAG
AGGCTATTCGGCTATGACTGGGCACAACAGACAATCGGCTGCTCTGATGCCGCCGTGTTCCGGCTGTCAG
CGCAGGGGCGCCCGGTTCTTTTTGTCAAGACCGACCTGTCCGGTGCCCTGAATGAACTGCAGGACGAGGC
AGCGCGGCTATCGTGGCTGGCCACGACGGGCGTTCCTTGCGCAGCTGTGCTCGACGTTGTCACTGAAGCG
GGAAGGGACTGGCTGCTATTGGGCGAAGTGCCGGGGCAGGATCTCCTGTCATCTCACCTTGCTCCTGCCG
AGAAAGTATCCATCATGGCTGATGCAATGCGGCGGCTGCATACGCTTGATCCGGCTACCTGCCCATTCGA
CCACCAAGCGAAACATCGCATCGAGCGAGCACGTACTCGGATGGAAGCCGGTCTTGTCGATCAGGATGAT
CTGGACGAAGAGCATCAGGGGCTCGCGCCAGCCGAACTGTTCGCCAGGCTCAAGGCGCGCATGCCCGACG
GCGAGGATCTCGTCGTGACCCATGGCGATGCCTGCTTGCCGAATATCATGGTGGAAAATGGCCGCTTTTC
TGGATTCATCGACTGTGGCCGGCTGGGTGTGGCGGACCGCTATCAGGACATAGCGTTGGCTACCCGTGAT
ATTGCTGAAGAGCTTGGCGGCGAATGGGCTGACCGCTTCCTCGTGCTTTACGGTATCGCCGCTCCCGATT
CGCAGCGCATCGCCTTCTATCGCCTTCTTGACGAGTTCTTCTGAGCGGGACTCTGGGGTTCGAAATGACC
GACCAAGCGACGCCCAACCTGCCATCACGAGATTTCGATTCCACCGCCGCCTTCTATGAAAGGTTGGGCT
TCGGAATCGTTTTCCGGGACGCCGGCTGGATGATCCTCCAGCGCGGGGATCTCATGCTGGAGTTCTTCGC
CCACCCCAACTTGTTTATTGCAGCTTATAATGGTTACAAATAAAGCAATAGCATCACAAATTTCACAAAT
AAAGCATTTTTTTCACTGCATTCTAGTTGTGGTTTGTCCAAACTCATCAATGTATCTTATCATGTCTGTA
TACCGTCGACCTCTAGCTAGAGCTTGGCGTAATCATGGTCATAGCTGTTTCCTGTGTGAAATTGTTATCC
GCTCACAATTCCACACAACATACGAGCCGGAAGCATAAAGTGTAAAGCCTGGGGTGCCTAATGAGTGAGC
TAACTCACATTAATTGCGTTGCGCTCACTGCCCGCTTTCCAGTCGGGAAACCTGTCGTGCCAGCTGCATT
AATGAATCGGCCAACGCGCGGGGAGAGGCGGTTTGCGTATTGGGCGCTCTTCCGCTTCCTCGCTCACTGA
CTCGCTGCGCTCGGTCGTTCGGCTGCGGCGAGCGGTATCAGCTCACTCAAAGGCGGTAATACGGTTATCC
ACAGAATCAGGGGATAACGCAGGAAAGAACATGTGAGCAAAAGGCCAGCAAAAGGCCAGGAACCGTAAAA
AGGCCGCGTTGCTGGCGTTTTTCCATAGGCTCCGCCCCCCTGACGAGCATCACAAAAATCGACGCTCAAG
TCAGAGGTGGCGAAACCCGACAGGACTATAAAGATACCAGGCGTTTCCCCCTGGAAGCTCCCTCGTGCGC
TCTCCTGTTCCGACCCTGCCGCTTACCGGATACCTGTCCGCCTTTCTCCCTTCGGGAAGCGTGGCGCTTT
CTCAATGCTCACGCTGTAGGTATCTCAGTTCGGTGTAGGTCGTTCGCTCCAAGCTGGGCTGTGTGCACGA
ACCCCCCGTTCAGCCCGACCGCTGCGCCTTATCCGGTAACTATCGTCTTGAGTCCAACCCGGTAAGACAC
GACTTATCGCCACTGGCAGCAGCCACTGGTAACAGGATTAGCAGAGCGAGGTATGTAGGCGGTGCTACAG
AGTTCTTGAAGTGGTGGCCTAACTACGGCTACACTAGAAGGACAGTATTTGGTATCTGCGCTCTGCTGAA
GCCAGTTACCTTCGGAAAAAGAGTTGGTAGCTCTTGATCCGGCAAACAAACCACCGCTGGTAGCGGTGGT
TTTTTTGTTTGCAAGCAGCAGATTACGCGCAGAAAAAAAGGATCTCAAGAAGATCCTTTGATCTTTTCTA
CGGGGTCTGACGCTCAGTGGAACGAAAACTCACGTTAAGGGATTTTGGTCATGAGATTATCAAAAAGGAT
CTTCACCTAGATCCTTTTAAATTAAAAATGAAGTTTTAAATCAATCTAAAGTATATATGAGTAAACTTGG
TCTGACAGTTACCAATGCTTAATCAGTGAGGCACCTATCTCAGCGATCTGTCTATTTCGTTCATCCATAG
TTGCCTGACTCCCCGTCGTGTAGATAACTACGATACGGGAGGGCTTACCATCTGGCCCCAGTGCTGCAAT
GATACCGCGAGACCCACGCTCACCGGCTCCAGATTTATCAGCAATAAACCAGCCAGCCGGAAGGGCCGAG
CGCAGAAGTGGTCCTGCAACTTTATCCGCCTCCATCCAGTCTATTAATTGTTGCCGGGAAGCTAGAGTAA
GTAGTTCGCCAGTTAATAGTTTGCGCAACGTTGTTGCCATTGCTACAGGCATCGTGGTGTCACGCTCGTC
GTTTGGTATGGCTTCATTCAGCTCCGGTTCCCAACGATCAAGGCGAGTTACATGATCCCCCATGTTGTGC
AAAAAAGCGGTTAGCTCCTTCGGTCCTCCGATCGTTGTCAGAAGTAAGTTGGCCGCAGTGTTATCACTCA
TGGTTATGGCAGCACTGCATAATTCTCTTACTGTCATGCCATCCGTAAGATGCTTTTCTGTGACTGGTGA
GTACTCAACCAAGTCATTCTGAGAATAGTGTATGCGGCGACCGAGTTGCTCTTGCCCGGCGTCAATACGG
GATAATACCGCGCCACATAGCAGAACTTTAAAAGTGCTCATCATTGGAAAACGTTCTTCGGGGCGAAAAC
TCTCAAGGATCTTACCGCTGTTGAGATCCAGTTCGATGTAACCCACTCGTGCACCCAACTGATCTTCAGC
ATCTTTTACTTTCACCAGCGTTTCTGGGTGAGCAAAAACAGGAAGGCAAAATGCCGCAAAAAAGGGAATA
AGGGCGACACGGAAATGTTGAATACTCATACTCTTCCTTTTTCAATATTATTGAAGCATTTATCAGGGTT
ATTGTCTCATGAGCGGATACATATTTGAATGTATTTAGAAAAATAAACAAATAGGGGTTCCGCGCACATT
TCCCCGAAAAGTGCCACCTGACGTC
