>Addgene plasmid #61729 | pCDNA3 NQO1-Flag | addgene partial sequence | sequence record 110865 | CMV-F 5'-CGCAAATGGGCGGTAGGCGTG-3'
ACTAGAGAACCCACTGCTTACTGGCTTATCGAAATTAATACGACTCACTATAGGGAGACCCAAGCTTGGT
ACCGCCACCATG
[718 nt withheld, positions 83-800]
