>Addgene plasmid #61729 | pCDNA3 NQO1-Flag | addgene partial sequence | sequence record 110916 | BGH-rev 5'-TAGAAGGCACAGTCGAGG-3'
TATAGAATAGGGCCCTCTAGATGCATGCTCGAGCGGCCGCCAGTGTGATGGATATCTGCAGAATTCCAGC
ACACTGGCGGCCGTTACTAGTGGATCTTCACTTGTCATCGTCGTCCTTGTAGTCTTTTCTAGC
[756 nt withheld, positions 134-889]
